Addgene plasmid #125044: pKmK.P11
Purpose: Storage plasmid for K.marxianus promoter; type 2 part
Depositing lab: John Morrissey. Depositing organization: University College Cork. Publication: Biological Parts for Kluyveromyces marxianus Synthetic Biology. Rajkumar AS, Varela JA, Juergens H, Daran JG, Morrissey JP. Front Bioeng Biotechnol. 2019 May 7;7:97. doi: 10.3389/fbioe.2019.00097. eCollection 2019. PubMed 31134195.
Backbone
  Vector backbone: YTK001
  Backbone manufacturer: Dueber lab, UC Berkeley
  Backbone size w/o insert (bp): 1667
  Vector type: Yeast Expression, Synthetic Biology
Growth in bacteria
  Bacterial resistance: Chloramphenicol, 25 μg/mL
  Growth temperature: 37°C
  Growth strain: DH5alpha
  Copy number: High Copy
Gene/Insert
  Gene/Insert name: HHF1 promoter
  Insert size (bp): 737
  Cloning method: Restriction Enzyme; 5′ cloning site BsmBI (destroyed during cloning); 3′ cloning site BsmBI (destroyed during cloning)
  Sequencing primers: 5′ tttgctggccttttgctc; 3′ catctggatttgttcagaacg
Terms and licenses: Academic/Nonprofit Terms; Industry Terms: Not Available to Industry
Depositor comments: Contains the appropriate YTK-compatible Golden Gate overhangs for a type 2 part Please note that the minor differences between the Addgene NGS results and depositor's annotated sequence do not affect the plasmid function.
How to cite: pKmK.P11 was a gift from John Morrissey (Addgene plasmid # 125044 ; http://n2t.net/addgene:125044 ; RRID:Addgene_125044)
