[The description below was written by a language model from this plasmid's Addgene catalogue record and pLannotate feature annotations shown in this document.]
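Description:
pKmK.P11 is a small part-storage plasmid from a Kluyveromyces marxianus synthetic biology toolkit, built on the YTK001 entry vector of the yeast Golden Gate (MoClo-style) toolkit. It holds a 737 bp HHF1 promoter fragment, formatted as a "type 2" part, the position reserved for promoters in the YTK assembly standard. The promoter was inserted through BsmBI sites that were destroyed during cloning. According to the depositor, the part carries the YTK-compatible Golden Gate overhangs for a type 2 part, so it can be released and joined in a defined order with coding-sequence and terminator parts to build transcription units.

The sequenced plasmid is 2,403 nt, consistent with the 1,667 bp backbone plus the insert. Automated annotation recognises only backbone elements: a high-copy ColE1/pUC-type origin for replication in E. coli, and a chloramphenicol acetyltransferase (cat) gene with its native promoter, followed by a phage lambda t0 terminator, which provides chloramphenicol selection. The promoter insert itself is not annotated, but it presumably occupies the unannotated region at the start of the record. No yeast origin of replication or yeast selectable marker is annotated, which fits its role as a bacterial storage vector rather than a plasmid maintained in yeast, despite the "yeast expression" category.

Its typical use is as a source of a K. marxianus promoter for modular assembly of expression cassettes in that host. The depositor notes that minor differences between the sequencing result and the annotated reference sequence do not affect function.
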