Features (pLannotate 1.2.2; 4 found; start..end, strand, type, name):
    768..802     -  terminator     lambda t0 terminator: minimal transcription terminator from phage lambda (Scholtissek and Grosse, 1987)
    876..1532    -  CDS            cat: CAT_ECOLX - Experimental evidence at protein level: Swiss-Prot protein existence level 1. This enzyme is an effector of chloramphenicol resistance in bacteria. From Escherichia coli. This protein is used as a marker in many commonly used cloning vectors, such as pACYC184.
   1533..1630    -  promoter       cat promoter: promoter of the E. coli cat gene encoding chloramphenicol acetyltransferase
   1714..2302    +  rep_origin     ori: high-copy-number ColE1/pMB1/pBR322/pUC origin of replication
>Addgene plasmid #125044 | pKmK.P11 | addgene full sequence | sequence record 244848 | Addgene NGS Result
TCGGTCTCAAACGGGTGATTCTTATATATGGTATACAATGTAAACTATCCAGTAAGTAATGGAGGATTGA
TATGTTCTTGTTCTGTATTGCTGCCTTTATATATGGTATTGTACAAGGTATTGGAGAAATAAAGAGTGGA
TGCAATGGTACCAGAGGTGCCAGAGGTGCCAGAACGGTGCCAGAAAGATGCCAGAACGGTGCCAGAACGG
TACCAGAGGTTCGGGGGTCCCAGAGGGTCCCAGATGGTCGTGGTTAGCCCTGTGAGGCCTTGTCAGGCCT
TGTGTAGCTGGTTTATAGTGCGGTTGCCCAGAGAAACGGGGTTACCCGGGGGCAATTCTTCCATGCTGCC
ACCTTCCCATGCGAACCCTCTGGCACGACGCGAAACGCGAAAAAAACAAAGCCACGCGTCGTGCCAGGGC
GTTCCCCCGTGAAACTTACAGCACGACAGCACGACAGCCTGCTTCTCCATAGTGTAGCGACGGCCGGTAC
CACGTCCATTCCAGCTGGTTCCATGGGCCTGAACCGAGCGGTTTTCCCGGGCCCTGTGGCGTGCGAAACT
GGTGGCATGGTGGAGGAAATTATATATTGGATATTCCTTGGATATTCCACTATCTTTCCCTGTGTCATGC
CATATATAAAGACAAGAGTGTTGCTTGAGAGTTGATACTAGACACTTGATTCTACTTAGAACATGTTATT
AAAGTATAATACCCCCCACAACAAGCAATAAACAGCAATCAATAAATAAATATGTGAGACCAGACCAATA
AAAAACGCCCGGCGGCAACCGAGCGTTCTGAACAAATCCAGATGGAGTTCTGAGGTCATTACTGGATCTA
TCAACAGGAGTCCAAGCGAGCTCGATATCAAATTACGCCCCGCCCTGCCACTCATCGCAGTACTGTTGTA
ATTCATTAAGCATTCTGCCGACATGGAAGCCATCACAAACGGCATGATGAACCTGAATCGCCAGCGGCAT
CAGCACCTTGTCGCCTTGCGTATAATATTTGCCCATGGTGAAAACGGGGGCGAAGAAGTTGTCCATATTG
GCCACGTTTAAATCAAAACTGGTGAAACTCACCCAGGGATTGGCTGAAACGAAAAACATATTCTCAATAA
ACCCTTTAGGGAAATAGGCCAGGTTTTCACCGTAACACGCCACATCTTGCGAATATATGTGTAGAAACTG
CCGGAAATCGTCGTGGTATTCACTCCAGAGCGATGAAAACGTTTCAGTTTGCTCATGGAAAACGGTGTAA
CAAGGGTGAACACTATCCCATATCACCAGCTCACCGTCTTTCATTGCCATACGAAATTCCGGATGAGCAT
TCATCAGGCGGGCAAGAATGTGAATAAAGGCCGGATAAAACTTGTGCTTATTTTTCTTTACGGTCTTTAA
AAAGGCCGTAATATCCAGCTGAACGGTCTGGTTATAGGTACATTGAGCAACTGACTGAAATGCCTCAAAA
TGTTCTTTACGATGCCATTGGGATATATCAACGGTGGTATATCCAGTGATTTTTTTCTCCATTTTAGCTT
CCTTAGCTCCTGAAAATCTCGATAACTCAAAAAATACGCCCGGTAGTGATCTTATTTCATTATGGTGAAA
GTTGGAACCTCTTACGTGCCCGATCAATCATGACCAAAATCCCTTAACGTGAGTTTTCGTTCCACTGAGC
GTCAGACCCCGTAGAAAAGATCAAAGGATCTTCTTGAGATCCTTTTTTTCTGCGCGTAATCTGCTGCTTG
CAAACAAAAAAACCACCGCTACCAGCGGTGGTTTGTTTGCCGGATCAAGAGCTACCAACTCTTTTTCCGA
AGGTAACTGGCTTCAGCAGAGCGCAGATACCAAATACTGTTCTTCTAGTGTAGCCGTAGTTAGGCCACCA
CTTCAAGAACTCTGTAGCACCGCCTACATACCTCGCTCTGCTAATCCTGTTACCAGTGGCTGCTGCCAGT
GGCGATAAGTCGTGTCTTACCGGGTTGGACTCAAGACGATAGTTACCGGATAAGGCGCAGCGGTCGGGCT
GAACGGGGGGTTCGTGCACACAGCCCAGCTTGGAGCGAACGACCTACACCGAACTGAGATACCTACAGCG
TGAGCTATGAGAAAGCGCCACGCTTCCCGAAGGGAGAAAGGCGGACAGGTATCCGGTAAGCGGCAGGGTC
GGAACAGGAGAGCGCACGAGGGAGCTTCCAGGGGGAAACGCCTGGTATCTTTATAGTCCTGTCGGGTTTC
GCCACCTCTGACTTGAGCGTCGATTTTTGTGATGCTCGTCAGGGGGGCGGAGCCTATGGAAAAACGCCAG
CAACGCGGCCTTTTTACGGTTCCTGGCCTTTTGCTGGCCTTTTGCTCACATGTTCTTTCCTGCGTTATCC
CCTGATTCTGTGGATAACCGTAG
